>Addgene plasmid #219420 | pET-6xHis-GFP(-12) | addgene full sequence | sequence record 449506 | Addgene NGS Result
TGATCGTGCTCCTGTCGTTGAGGACCCGGCTAGGCTGGCGGGGTTGCCTTACTGGTTAGCAGAATGAATC
ACCGATACGCGAGCGAACGTGAAGCGACTGCTGCTGCAAAACGTCTGCGACCTGAGCAACAACATGAATG
GTCTTCGGTTTCCGTGTTTCGTAAAGTCTGGAAACGCGGAAGTCAGCGCCCTGCACCATTATGTTCCGGA
TCTGCATCGCAGGATGCTGCTGGCTACCCTGTGGAACACCTACATCTGTATTAACGAAGCGCTGGCATTG
ACCCTGAGTGATTTTTCTCTGGTCCCGCCGCATCCATACCGCCAGTTGTTTACCCTCACAACGTTCCAGT
AACCGGGCATGTTCATCATCAGTAACCCGTATCGTGAGCATCCTCTCTCGTTTCATCGGTATCATTACCC
CCATGAACAGAAATCCCCCTTACACGGAGGCATCAGTGACCAAACAGGAAAAAACCGCCCTTAACATGGC
CCGCTTTATCAGAAGCCAGACATTAACGCTTCTGGAGAAACTCAACGAGCTGGACGCGGATGAACAGGCA
GACATCTGTGAATCGCTTCACGACCACGCTGATGAGCTTTACCGCAGCTGCCTCGCGCGTTTCGGTGATG
ACGGTGAAAACCTCTGACACATGCAGCTCCCGGAGACGGTCACAGCTTGTCTGTAAGCGGATGCCGGGAG
CAGACAAGCCCGTCAGGGCGCGTCAGCGGGTGTTGGCGGGTGTCGGGGCGCAGCCATGACCCAGTCACGT
AGCGATAGCGGAGTGTATACTGGCTTAACTATGCGGCATCAGAGCAGATTGTACTGAGAGTGCACCATTG
CGGTGTGAAATACCGCACAGATGCGTAAGGAGAAAATACCGCATCAGGCGCTCTTCCGCTTCCTCGCTCA
CTGACTCGCTGCGCTCGGTCGTTCGGCTGCGGCGAGCGGTATCAGCTCACTCAAAGGCGGTAATACGGTT
ATCCACAGAATCAGGGGATAACGCAGGAAAGAACATGTGAGCAAAAGGCCAGCAAAAGGCCAGGAACCGT
AAAAAGGCCGCGTTGCTGGCGTTTTTCCATAGGCTCCGCCCCCCTGACGAGCATCACAAAAATCGACGCT
CAAGTCAGAGGTGGCGAAACCCGACAGGACTATAAAGATACCAGGCGTTTCCCCCTGGAAGCTCCCTCGT
GCGCTCTCCTGTTCCGACCCTGCCGCTTACCGGATACCTGTCCGCCTTTCTCCCTTCGGGAAGCGTGGCG
CTTTCTCATAGCTCACGCTGTAGGTATCTCAGTTCGGTGTAGGTCGTTCGCTCCAAGCTGGGCTGTGTGC
ACGAACCCCCCGTTCAGCCCGACCGCTGCGCCTTATCCGGTAACTATCGTCTTGAGTCCAACCCGGTAAG
ACACGACTTATCGCCACTGGCAGCAGCCACTGGTAACAGGATTAGCAGAGCGAGGTATGTAGGCGGTGCT
ACAGAGTTCTTGAAGTGGTGGCCTAACTACGGCTACACTAGAAGGACAGTATTTGGTATCTGCGCTCTGC
TGAAGCCAGTTACCTTCGGAAAAAGAGTTGGTAGCTCTTGATCCGGCAAACAAACCACCGCTGGTAGCGG
TGGTTTTTTTGTTTGCAAGCAGCAGATTACGCGCAGAAAAAAAGGATCTCAAGAAGATCCTTTGATCTTT
TCTACGGGGTCTGACGCTCAGTGGAACGAAAACTCACGTTAAGGGATTTTGGTCATGACCTATTTGTTTA
TTTTTCTAAATACATTCAAATATGTATCCGCTCATGAGACAATAACCCTGATAAATGCTTCAATCATGAT
TGAAAAAGGAAGAGTATGAGTATTCAACATTTCCGTGTCGCCCTTATTCCCTTTTTTGCGGCATTTTGCC
TTCCTGTTTTTGCTCACCCAGAAACGCTGGTGAAAGTAAAAGATGCTGAAGATCAGTTGGGTGCACGAGT
GGGTTACATCGAACTGGATCTCAACAGCGGTAAGATCCTTGAGAGTTTTCGCCCCGAAGAACGTTTTCCA
ATGATGAGCACTTTTAAAGTTCTGCTATGTGGCGCGGTATTATCCCGTATTGACGCCGGGCAAGAGCAAC
TCGGTCGCCGCATACACTATTCTCAGAATGACTTGGTTGAGTACTCACCAGTCACAGAAAAGCATCTTAC
GGATGGCATGACAGTAAGAGAATTATGCAGTGCTGCCATAACCATGAGTGATAACACTGCGGCCAACTTA
CTTCTGACAACGATCGGAGGACCGAAGGAGCTAACCGCTTTTTTGCACAACATGGGGGATCATGTAACTC
GCCTTGATCGTTGGGAACCGGAGCTGAATGAAGCCATACCAAACGACGAGCGTGACACCACGATGCCTGT
AGCAATGGCAACAACGTTGCGCAAACTATTAACTGGCGAACTACTTACTCTAGCTTCCCGGCAACAATTA
ATAGACTGGATGGAGGCGGATAAAGTTGCAGGACCACTTCTGCGCTCGGCCCTTCCGGCTGGCTGGTTTA
TTGCTGATAAATCTGGAGCCGGTGAGCGTGGGTCTCGCGGTATCATTGCAGCACTGGGGCCAGATGGTAA
GCCCTCCCGTATCGTAGTTATCTACACGACGGGGAGTCAGGCAACTATGGATGAACGAAATAGACAGATC
GCTGAGATAGGTGCCTCACTGATTAAGCATTGGTAACTGTCAGACCAAGTTTACTCATATATACTTTAGA
TTGATTTAAAACTTCATTTTTAATTTAAAAGGATCTAGGTGAAGATCCTTTTTGATAATCTCATGCCATC
GTGCCGCCAGAAATTGTAAACGTTAATATTTTGTTAAAATTCGCGTTAAATTTTTGTTAAATCAGCTCAT
TTTTTAACCAATAGGCCGAAATCGGCAAAATCCCTTATAAATCAAAAGAATAGACCGAGATAGGGT
[37 nt withheld, positions 2937-2973]
AAAGAACGTGGACTCCAACGTCAAAGG
[49 nt withheld, positions 3001-3049]
T
[91 nt withheld, positions 3051-3141]
G
[124 nt withheld, positions 3143-3266]
CCCATTCGCCAATCCGGATATAGTTCCTCCTTTCAGCAAAAAACCCCTCAAGACCCGTTTAGAGGCCCCA
AGGGGTTATGCTAGTTATTGCTCAGCGGTGGCAGCAGCCTAGGTTAATTAAGCTGCGCTAGTAGACGAGT
CCATGTGCTGGCGTTCAAATTTCGCAGCAGCGGTTTCTTTACCAGACTCGAGGGTACCTCATTATTACTT
GTACAGCTCGTCCATTCCATGCGTAATGCCTGCAGCGGTCACGAATTCTAACAGAACCATGTGATCGCGG
TCTTCGTTCGGATCTTTGCTCAGGGCTGATTGCGTGCTCAGGTAGTGGTTGTCAGGTAACAGTACAGGCC
CATCACCAATCGGCGTGTTTTGTTGATAATGATCCGCTAATTGAACGCTGCCGTCCTCCACGTTATGGCG
AATTTTAAAGTTTGCCTTGATACCGTTTTCCTGTTTATCGGCCGTAATATACACGTTATGAGAATTAAAG
TTATATTCCAGCTTATGGCCTAAAATGTTGCCGTCTTCTTTGAAGTCGATACCTTTCAGTTCGATACGGT
TTACTAATGTGTCGCCTTCAAATTTCACTTCCGCACGCGTTTTATAGGTGCCATCGTCCTTGAAGCTGAT
TGTACGCTCTTGAACATATCCTTCAGGCATGGCTGATTTGAAAAAATCGTGTTGTTTCATATGATCTGGG
TAACGACTGAAGCACTGAACGCCATAGGTCAGGGTGGTCACTAAGGTGGGCCACGGAACGGGTAATTTGC
CTGTTGTGCAAATAAACTTCAGGGTCAATTTACCCTCGGTAGCGTCACCTTCGCCCTCGCCGCGCACGCT
AAATTTGTGACCGTTCACGTCGCCGTCTAATTCCACTAAGATCGGTACTACACCAGTAAACAGCTCTTCA
CCTTTGCTAGCGCCACCGTGATGGTGGTGGTGATGACCCATGGTATATCTCCTTCTTAAAGTTAAACAAA
ATTATTTCTAGAGGGGAATTGTTATCCGCTCACAATTCCCCTATAGTGAGTCGTATTAATTTCGCGGGAT
CGAGATCGATCTCGATCCTCTACGCCGGACGCATCGTGGCCGGCATCACCGGCGCCACAGGTGCGGTTGC
TGGCGCCTATATCGCCGACATCACCGATGGGGAAGATCGGGCTCGCCACTTCGGGCTCATGAGCGCTTGT
TTCGGCGTGGGTATGGTGGCAGGCCCCGTGGCCGGGGGACTGTTGGGCGCCATCTCCTTGCATGCACCAT
TCCTTGCGGCGGCGGTGCTCAACGGCCTCAACCTACTACTGGGCTGCTTCCTAATGCAGGAGTCGCATAA
GGGAGAGCGTCGAGATCCCGGACACCATCGAATGGCGCAAAACCTTTCGCGGTATGGCATGATAGCGCCC
GGAAGAGAGTCAATTCAGGGTGGTGAATGTGAAACCAGTAACGTTATACGATGTCGCAGAGTATGCCGGT
GTCTCTTATCAGACCGTTTCCCGCGTGGTGAACCAGGCCAGCCACGTTTCTGCGAAAACGCGGGAAAAAG
TGGAAGCGGCGATGGCGGAGCTGAATTACATTCCCAACCGCGTGGCACAACAACTGGCGGGCAAACAGTC
GTTGCTGATTGGCGTTGCCACCTCCAGTCTGGCCCTGCACGCGCCGTCGCAAATTGTCGCGGCGATTAAA
TCTCGCGCCGATCAACTGGGTGCCAGCGTGGTGGTGTCGATGGTAGAACGAAGCGGCGTCGAAGCCTGTA
AAGCGGCGGTGCACAATCTTCTCGCGCAACGCGTCAGTGGGCTGATCATTAACTATCCGCTGGATGACCA
GGATGCCATTGCTGTGGAAGCTGCCTGCACTAATGTTCCGGCGTTATTTCTTGATGTCTCTGACCAGACA
CCCATCAACAGTATTATTTTCTCCCATGAAGACGGTACGCGACTGGGCGTGGAGCATCTGGTCGCATTGG
GTCACCAGCAAATCGCGCTGTTAGCGGGCCCATTAAGTTCTGTCTCGGCGCGTCTGCGTCTGGCTGGCTG
GCATAAATATCTCACTCGCAATCAAATTCAGCCGATAGCGGAACGGGAAGGCGACTGGAGTGCCATGTCC
GGTTTTCAACAAACCATGCAAATGCTGAATGAGGGCATCGTTCCCACTGCGATGCTGGTTGCCAACGATC
AGATGGCGCTGGGCGCAATGCGCGCCATTACCGAGTCCGGGCTGCGCGTTGGTGCGGACATCTCGGTAGT
GGGATACGACGATACCGAAGACAGCTCATGTTATATCCCGCCGTTAACCACCATCAAACAGGATTTTCGC
CTGCTGGGGCAAACCAGCGTGGACCGCTTGCTGCAACTCTCTCAGGGCCAGGCGGTGAAGGGCAATCAGC
TGTTGCCCGTCTCACTGGTGAAAAGAAAAACCACCCTGGCGCCCAATACGCAAACCGCCTCTCCCCGCGC
GTTGGCCGATTCATTAATGCAGCTGGCACGACAGGTTTCCCGACTGGAAAGCGGGCAGTGAGCGCAACGC
AATTAATGTAAGTTAGCTCACTCATTAGGCACCGGGATCTCGACCGATGCCCTTGAGAGCCTTCAACCCA
GTCAGCTCCTTCCGGTGGGCGCGGGGCATGACTAGCA
Features (pLannotate 1.2.2; 19 found; start..end, strand, type, name):
     59..439     -  CDS            YPB1_ECOLX: Protein predicted: Swiss-Prot protein existence level 4. From Escherichia coli.
    456..647     +  CDS            rop: Rop protein, which maintains plasmids at low copy number; rop
    749..888     +  misc_feature   bom: basis of mobility region from pBR322
   1074..1662    -  rep_origin     ori: high-copy-number ColE1/pMB1/pBR322/pUC origin of replication
   1743..1835    +  promoter       AmpR promoter: bla
   1836..2696    +  CDS            AmpR: β-lactamase; bla; confers resistance to ampicillin, carbenicillin, and related antibiotics
   2811..3266    -  rep_origin     f1 ori (sequence partly withheld): f1 bacteriophage origin of replication; arrow indicates direction of (+) strand synthesis
   3303..3350    -  terminator     T7 terminator: transcription terminator for bacteriophage T7 RNA polymerase
   3358..3375    -  CDS            SET1 (fragment): solubility-enhancement tag derived from T7 phage gene 10B
   3405..3446    -  CDS            S-Tag (fragment): affinity and epitope tag derived from pancreatic ribonuclease A
   3474..4184    -  CDS            Superfolder GFP: Superfolder GFP is a basic (constitutively fluorescent) green fluorescent protein published in 2005, derived from Aequorea victoria. It is reported to be a very rapidly-maturing weak dimer.
   4224..4246    -  RBS            RBS: efficient ribosome binding site from bacteriophage T7 gene 10 (Olins and Rangwala, 1989)
   4261..4285    -  protein_bind   lac operator: The lac repressor binds to the lac operator to inhibit transcription in E. coli. This inhibition can be relieved by adding lactose or isopropyl-β-D-thiogalactopyranoside (IPTG). lac repressor encoded by lacI
   4286..4304    -  promoter       T7 promoter: promoter for bacteriophage T7 RNA polymerase
   4330..4609    +  CDS            TcR (fragment): tetracycline efflux protein; tet; confers resistance to tetracycline
   4617..4694    +  promoter       lacI promoter: lacI
   4695..5777    +  CDS            lacI: lac repressor; lacI; The lac repressor binds to the lac operator to inhibit transcription in E. coli. This inhibition can be relieved by adding lactose or isopropyl-β-D-thiogalactopyranoside (IPTG).
   5790..5811    +  protein_bind   CAP binding site: CAP binding activates transcription in the presence of cAMP. E. coli catabolite activator protein
   5826..5890    +  CDS            TcR (fragment): tetracycline efflux protein; tet; confers resistance to tetracycline
