[The description below was written by a language model from this plasmid's Addgene catalogue record and pLannotate feature annotations shown in this document.]
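Description:
pET-6xHis-GFP(-12) is a bacterial expression plasmid built on a pETDuet backbone for T7-driven production of a charge-engineered green fluorescent protein in E. coli. It replicates from a ColE1/pMB1-type origin and is selected with ampicillin through the bla (β-lactamase) gene and its own promoter. The annotated sequence also shows the rop gene and the pBR322 bom region next to the origin. Rop normally lowers plasmid copy number, although the catalogue lists the plasmid as high copy. An f1 phage origin is present, along with short tetracycline-resistance fragments and a predicted E. coli ORF that appear to be non-functional backbone remnants.

The expression cassette consists of a T7 promoter followed directly by a lac operator, the strong T7 gene 10 ribosome binding site, the GFP coding sequence, and a T7 terminator. A plasmid-borne lacI gene with its own promoter supplies lac repressor, so transcription is held off until induction with IPTG or lactose in a host that provides T7 RNA polymerase. The insert is annotated as matching superfolder GFP. The "(-12)" in the name presumably denotes an engineered net charge, though the record does not list the underlying mutations. A short N-terminal histidine tag is recorded for affinity purification. S-Tag and SET1 fragments lie between the GFP sequence and the terminator, probably vector remnants, and the record does not indicate whether they are translated.

According to the deposit, the purified fluorescent protein serves as one component of a defined protein mixture that mimics the charge profile of E. coli lysate, used in studies of the selectivity of complex coacervation in multiprotein mixtures.
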