Addgene plasmid #219420: pET-6xHis-GFP(-12)
Purpose: Fluorescent protein to reconstruct the mixture that mimics the charge profile of E. coli lysate
Depositing lab: Allie Obermeyer. Depositing organization: Columbia University. Publication: Selectivity of Complex Coacervation in Multiprotein Mixtures. Ahn SY, Obermeyer AC. JACS Au. 2024 Sep 17;4(10):3800-3812. doi: 10.1021/jacsau.4c00399. eCollection 2024 Oct 28. PubMed 39483238.
Backbone
  Vector backbone: pETDuet
  Vector type: Bacterial Expression
Growth in bacteria
  Bacterial resistance: Ampicillin, 100 μg/mL
  Growth temperature: 37°C
  Growth strain: DH5alpha
  Copy number: High Copy
Gene/Insert
  Gene/Insert name: GFP(-12)
  Promoter: T7
  Tag / fusion protein: MGHHHHHGG (N terminal on insert)
  Cloning method: Unknown
  Sequencing primers: 5′ TAATACGACTCACTATAG
Terms and licenses: Academic/Nonprofit Terms; Industry Terms: Not Available to Industry
How to cite: pET-6xHis-GFP(-12) was a gift from Allie Obermeyer (Addgene plasmid # 219420 ; http://n2t.net/addgene:219420 ; RRID:Addgene_219420)
